>Addgene plasmid #236782 | pTB107-Phleo | addgene full sequence | sequence record 494137 | Addgene NGS Result
CTGTCAGACCAAGTTTACTCATATATACTTTAGATTGATTTAAAACTTCATTTTTAATTTAAAAGGATCT
AGGTGAAGATCCTTTTTGATAATCTCATGACCAAAATCCCTTAACGTGAGTTTTCGTTCCACTGAGCGTC
AGACCCCGTAGAAAAGATCAAAGGATCTTCTTGAGATCCTTTTTTTCTGCGCGTAATCTGCTGCTTGCAA
ACAAAAAAACCACCGCTACCAGCGGTGGTTTGTTTGCCGGATCAAGAGCTACCAACTCTTTTTCCGAAGG
TAACTGGCTTCAGCAGAGCGCAGATACCAAATACTGTTCTTCTAGTGTAGCCGTAGTTAGGCCACCACTT
CAAGAACTCTGTAGCACCGCCTACATACCTCGCTCTGCTAATCCTGTTACCAGTGGCTGCTGCCAGTGGC
GATAAGTCGTGTCTTACCGGGTTGGACTCAAGACGATAGTTACCGGATAAGGCGCAGCGGTCGGGCTGAA
CGGGGGGTTCGTGCACACAGCCCAGCTTGGAGCGAACGACCTACACCGAACTGAGATACCTACAGCGTGA
GCTATGAGAAAGCGCCACGCTTCCCGAAGGGAGAAAGGCGGACAGGTATCCGGTAAGCGGCAGGGTCGGA
ACAGGAGAGCGCACGAGGGAGCTTCCAGGGGGAAACGCCTGGTATCTTTATAGTCCTGTCGGGTTTCGCC
ACCTCTGACTTGAGCGTCGATTTTTGTGATGCTCGTCAGGGGGGCGGAGCCTATGGAAAAACGCCAGCAA
CGCGGCCTTTTTACGGTTCCTGGCCTTTTGCTGGCCTTTTGCTCACATGTAAGCTTTTAATTAAGGTACC
CAAAGAAACGGCGCTTCCTCGTCCGCATGTGTTTGCGGGACATGACGCCGCGCCACTGCCACGCCTTTTT
CTTGCCTGCTGTGAGGAGCGGCCGCGGCCCTTGGCGCTCCCCCCCCCCCCCGCCTGCGTCTCCGCCAGCG
GCGGCCACCTGTGTCACACCCCATCTCCCCCGCTCTCTCTCCCCCGTCTCTCCTGGTCTCGAAACAACCC
GACATTCGGAAATATGTTTGCACGGCGTTGCGCGCGTGTCACACACGCACACACACACCGACCAGTAACC
GTCCCCCAACACCCCCTCCTCCGCACAAAGCATACCCTTTCGTTTCGCCTTTCGCCACTCTGCCATCCTC
GAGACCGACAAGACCAGAATAGCGCTTATGTGTGTGTGTTTGTGTGTGGGTGTGTGTGCCCATGTGTGAC
AAAGAGGCCAGTGCTTTCTCTAAAGCAAGAGCGCGAGGTTGCTGGCTAAGGACTCTAAGTCCCTCACAGT
GATGGCGTGTTGCATTTTCTAAACCGTCAATCCAACACGTCGGTAGCATATCGGTTTTGTAGGCTCTTCT
GGATACCTTCCCCAGTAAGACCGCCACTGCTTCGTGACTGAAGCACTGTAAATATCACTGAAACCGTCGC
GTTGCTTTGTCTAATTATCACCGCCTTTGCCAGCTATCGCCTCAGGCTGCGCTCTTTGACTAATCCACTC
ACCACTTCTCTGCCTTCTTCCTCCGGTTGTTGTTGTGTCCTGCGTGTACATGGCGCGTGTCCTTTTCGAG
CAAACAGCTGTCTTTTCTTTCACGATAACACACTCATATTAAACGCGAGTATTACTCATCAGTCAACGTC
ACATTCCGCTCTGTCCACTTCGACCTTACACCTCTACTTGTCCAACTATCTTCCACTTGTCAAGCACTAG
TACCGGTGCCACCATGAAACGGACAGCCGACGGAAGCGAGTTCGAGTCACCAAAGAAGAAGCGGAAAGTC
TCCTCAGAGACTGGGCCTGTCGCCGTCGATCCAACCCTGCGCCGCCGGATTGAACCTCACGAGTTTGAAG
TGTTCTTTGACCCCCGGGAGCTGAGAAAGGAGACATGCCTGCTGTACGAGATCAACTGGGGAGGCAGGCA
CTCCATCTGGAGGCACACCTCTCAGAACACAAATAAGCACGTGGAGGTGAACTTCATCGAGAAGTTTACC
ACAGAGCGGTACTTCTGCCCCAATACCAGATGTAGCATCACATGGTTTCTGAGCTGGTCCCCTTGCGGAG
AGTGTAGCAGGGCCATCACCGAGTTCCTGTCCAGATATCCACACGTGACACTGTTTATCTACATCGCCAG
GCTGTATCACCACGCAGACCCAAGGAATAGGCAGGGCCTGCGCGATCTGATCAGCTCCGGCGTGACCATC
CAGATCATGACAGAGCAGGAGTCCGGCTACTGCTGGCGGAACTTCGTGAATTATTCTCCTAGCAACGAGG
CCCACTGGCCTAGGTACCCACACCTGTGGGTGCGCCTGTACGTGCTGGAGCTGTATTGCATCATCCTGGG
CCTGCCCCCTTGTCTGAATATCCTGCGGAGAAAGCAGCCCCAGCTGACCTTCTTTACAATCGCCCTGCAG
TCTTGTCACTATCAGAGGCTGCCACCCCACATCCTGTGGGCCACAGGCCTGAAGAGCGGAGGATCTAGCG
GAGGATCAAGCGGAAGCGAGACTCCTGGAACCAGCGAAAGCGCAACCCCAGAAAGCAGCGGAGGAAGTAG
CGGAGGAAGCATGGCAATGCAGATGCAGCTTGAAGCAAATGCAGATACTTCAGTGGAAGAAGAAAGCTTT
GGCCCACAACCCATTTCACGGTTAGAGCAGTGTGGCATAAATGCCAACGATGTGAAGAAATTGGAAGAAG
CTGGATTCCATACTGTGGAGGCTGTTGCCTATGCGCCAAAGAAGGAGCTAATAAATATTAAGGGAATTAG
TGAAGCCAAAGCTGATAAAATTCTGGCTGAGGCAGCTAAATTAGTTCCAATGGGTTTCACCACTGCAACT
GAATTCCACCAAAGGCGGTCAGAGATCATACAGATTACTACTGGCTCCAAAGAGCTTGACAAACTACTTC
AATCTGGCGGATCTAGCGGTGGATCTAGCGGCTCTGAGACCCCTGGAACATCCGAATCCGCCACTCCAGA
GAGCAGCGGAGGCTCTTCTGGAGGATCAGACAAGAAGTACAGCATCGGCCTGGCCATCGGCACCAACTCT
GTGGGCTGGGCCGTGATCACCGACGAGTACAAGGTGCCCAGCAAGAAATTCAAGGTGCTGGGCAACACCG
ACCGGCACAGCATCAAGAAGAACCTGATCGGAGCCCTGCTGTTCGACAGCGGCGAAACAGCCGAGGCCAC
CCGGCTGAAGAGAACCGCCAGAAGAAGATACACCAGACGGAAGAACCGGATCTGCTATCTGCAAGAGATC
TTCAGCAACGAGATGGCCAAGGTGGACGACAGCTTCTTCCACAGACTGGAAGAGTCCTTCCTGGTGGAAG
AGGATAAGAAGCACGAGCGGCACCCCATCTTCGGCAACATCGTGGACGAGGTGGCCTACCACGAGAAGTA
CCCCACCATCTACCACCTGAGAAAGAAACTGGTGGACAGCACCGACAAGGCCGACCTGCGGCTGATCTAT
CTGGCCCTGGCCCACATGATCAAGTTCCGGGGCCACTTCCTGATCGAGGGCGACCTGAACCCCGACAACA
GCGACGTGGACAAGCTGTTCATCCAGCTGGTGCAGACCTACAACCAGCTGTTCGAGGAAAACCCCATCAA
CGCCAGCGGCGTGGACGCCAAGGCCATCCTGTCTGCCAGACTGAGCAAGAGCAGACGGCTGGAAAATCTG
ATCGCCCAGCTGCCCGGCGAGAAGAAGAATGGCCTGTTCGGAAACCTGATTGCCCTGAGCCTGGGCCTGA
CCCCCAACTTCAAGAGCAACTTCGACCTGGCCGAGGATGCCAAACTGCAGCTGAGCAAGGACACCTACGA
CGACGACCTGGACAACCTGCTGGCCCAGATCGGCGACCAGTACGCCGACCTGTTTCTGGCCGCCAAGAAC
CTGTCCGACGCCATCCTGCTGAGCGACATCCTGAGAGTGAACACCGAGATCACCAAGGCCCCCCTGAGCG
CCTCTATGATCAAGAGATACGACGAGCACCACCAGGACCTGACCCTGCTGAAAGCTCTCGTGCGGCAGCA
GCTGCCTGAGAAGTACAAAGAGATTTTCTTCGACCAGAGCAAGAACGGCTACGCCGGCTACATTGACGGC
GGAGCCAGCCAGGAAGAGTTCTACAAGTTCATCAAGCCCATCCTGGAAAAGATGGACGGCACCGAGGAAC
TGCTCGTGAAGCTGAACAGAGAGGACCTGCTGCGGAAGCAGCGGACCTTCGACAACGGCAGCATCCCCCA
CCAGATCCACCTGGGAGAGCTGCACGCCATTCTGCGGCGGCAGGAAGATTTTTACCCATTCCTGAAGGAC
AACCGGGAAAAGATCGAGAAGATCCTGACCTTCCGCATCCCCTACTACGTGGGCCCTCTGGCCAGGGGAA
ACAGCAGATTCGCCTGGATGACCAGAAAGAGCGAGGAAACCATCACCCCCTGGAACTTCGAGGAAGTGGT
GGACAAGGGCGCTTCCGCCCAGAGCTTCATCGAGCGGATGACCAACTTCGATAAGAACCTGCCCAACGAG
AAGGTGCTGCCCAAGCACAGCCTGCTGTACGAGTACTTCACCGTGTATAACGAGCTGACCAAAGTGAAAT
ACGTGACCGAGGGAATGAGAAAGCCCGCCTTCCTGAGCGGCGAGCAGAAAAAGGCCATCGTGGACCTGCT
GTTCAAGACCAACCGGAAAGTGACCGTGAAGCAGCTGAAAGAGGACTACTTCAAGAAAATCGAGTGCTTC
GACTCCGTGGAAATCTCCGGCGTGGAAGATCGGTTCAACGCCTCCCTGGGCACATACCACGATCTGCTGA
AAATTATCAAGGACAAGGACTTCCTGGACAATGAGGAAAACGAGGACATTCTGGAAGATATCGTGCTGAC
CCTGACACTGTTTGAGGACAGAGAGATGATCGAGGAACGGCTGAAAACCTATGCCCACCTGTTCGACGAC
AAAGTGATGAAGCAGCTGAAGCGGCGGAGATACACCGGCTGGGGCAGGCTGAGCCGGAAGCTGATCAACG
GCATCCGGGACAAGCAGTCCGGCAAGACAATCCTGGATTTCCTGAAGTCCGACGGCTTCGCCAACAGAAA
CTTCATGCAGCTGATCCACGACGACAGCCTGACCTTTAAAGAGGACATCCAAAAAGCCCAGGTGTCCGGC
CAGGGCGATAGCCTGCACGAGCACATTGCCAATCTGGCCGGCAGCCCCGCCATTAAGAAGGGCATCCTGC
AGACAGTGAAGGTGGTGGACGAGCTCGTGAAAGTGATGGGCCGGCACAAGCCCGAGAACATCGTGATCGA
AATGGCCAGAGAGAACCAGACCACCCAGAAGGGACAGAAGAACAGCCGCGAGAGAATGAAGCGGATCGAA
GAGGGCATCAAAGAGCTGGGCAGCCAGATCCTGAAAGAACACCCCGTGGAAAACACCCAGCTGCAGAACG
AGAAGCTGTACCTGTACTACCTGCAGAATGGGCGGGATATGTACGTGGACCAGGAACTGGACATCAACCG
GCTGTCCGACTACGATGTGGACCATATCGTGCCTCAGAGCTTTCTGAAGGACGACTCCATCGACAACAAG
GTGCTGACCAGAAGCGACAAGAACCGGGGCAAGAGCGACAACGTGCCCTCCGAAGAGGTCGTGAAGAAGA
TGAAGAACTACTGGCGGCAGCTGCTGAACGCCAAGCTGATTACCCAGAGAAAGTTCGACAATCTGACCAA
GGCCGAGAGAGGCGGCCTGAGCGAACTGGATAAGGCCGGCTTCATCAAGAGACAGCTGGTGGAAACCCGG
CAGATCACAAAGCACGTGGCACAGATCCTGGACTCCCGGATGAACACTAAGTACGACGAGAATGACAAGC
TGATCCGGGAAGTGAAAGTGATCACCCTGAAGTCCAAGCTGGTGTCCGATTTCCGGAAGGATTTCCAGTT
TTACAAAGTGCGCGAGATCAACAACTACCACCACGCCCACGACGCCTACCTGAACGCCGTCGTGGGAACC
GCCCTGATCAAAAAGTACCCTAAGCTGGAAAGCGAGTTCGTGTACGGCGACTACAAGGTGTACGACGTGC
GGAAGATGATCGCCAAGAGCGAGCAGGAAATCGGCAAGGCTACCGCCAAGTACTTCTTCTACAGCAACAT
CATGAACTTTTTCAAGACCGAGATTACCCTGGCCAACGGCGAGATCCGGAAGCGGCCTCTGATCGAGACA
AACGGCGAAACCGGGGAGATCGTGTGGGATAAGGGCCGGGATTTTGCCACCGTGCGGAAAGTGCTGAGCA
TGCCCCAAGTGAATATCGTGAAAAAGACCGAGGTGCAGACAGGCGGCTTCAGCAAAGAGTCTATCCTGCC
CAAGAGGAACAGCGATAAGCTGATCGCCAGAAAGAAGGACTGGGACCCTAAGAAGTACGGCGGCTTCGAC
AGCCCCACCGTGGCCTATTCTGTGCTGGTGGTGGCCAAAGTGGAAAAGGGCAAGTCCAAGAAACTGAAGA
GTGTGAAAGAGCTGCTGGGGATCACCATCATGGAAAGAAGCAGCTTCGAGAAGAATCCCATCGACTTTCT
GGAAGCCAAGGGCTACAAAGAAGTGAAAAAGGACCTGATCATCAAGCTGCCTAAGTACTCCCTGTTCGAG
CTGGAAAACGGCCGGAAGAGAATGCTGGCCTCTGCCGGCGAACTGCAGAAGGGAAACGAACTGGCCCTGC
CCTCCAAATATGTGAACTTCCTGTACCTGGCCAGCCACTATGAGAAGCTGAAGGGCTCCCCCGAGGATAA
TGAGCAGAAACAGCTGTTTGTGGAACAGCACAAGCACTACCTGGACGAGATCATCGAGCAGATCAGCGAG
TTCTCCAAGAGAGTGATCCTGGCCGACGCTAATCTGGACAAAGTGCTGTCCGCCTACAACAAGCACCGGG
ATAAGCCCATCAGAGAGCAGGCCGAGAATATCATCCACCTGTTTACCCTGACCAATCTGGGAGCCCCTGC
CGCCTTCAAGTACTTTGACACCACCATCGACCGGAAGAGGTACACCAGCACCAAAGAGGTGCTGGACGCC
ACCCTGATCCACCAGAGCATCACCGGCCTGTACGAGACACGGATCGACCTGTCTCAGCTGGGAGGTGACA
GCGGCGGGAGCGGCGGGAGCGGGGGGAGCACTAATCTGAGCGACATCATTGAGAAGGAGACTGGGAAACA
GCTGGTCATTCAGGAGTCCATCCTGATGCTGCCTGAGGAGGTGGAGGAAGTGATCGGCAACAAGCCAGAG
TCTGACATCCTGGTGCACACCGCCTACGACGAGTCCACAGATGAGAATGTGATGCTGCTGACCTCTGACG
CCCCCGAGTATAAGCCTTGGGCCCTGGTCATCCAGGATTCTAACGGCGAGAATAAGATCAAGATGCTGAG
CGGAGGATCCGGAGGATCTGGAGGCAGCACCAACCTGTCTGACATCATCGAGAAGGAGACAGGCAAGCAG
CTGGTCATCCAGGAGAGCATCCTGATGCTGCCCGAAGAAGTCGAAGAAGTGATCGGAAACAAGCCTGAGA
GCGATATCCTGGTCCATACCGCCTACGACGAGAGTACCGACGAAAATGTGATGCTGCTGACATCCGACGC
CCCAGAGTATAAGCCCTGGGCTCTGGTCATCCAGGATTCCAACGGAGAGAACAAAATCAAAATGCTGTCT
GGCGGCTCAAAAAGGCCGGCGGCCACGAAAAAGGCCGGCCAGGCAAAAAAGAAAAAGTAAGAATTCCTCG
AGCACCACCACCACCACCACTGAGAATTCTGTATTACGCCGTTTTAAGAGCTCCTTCGACGCCTTTTTGT
CCTTCAGCTGCTCCACGGTGACTCGCTTCTCTCTCTTTCCACAGTGTCTCTTTTTTCTTTTCACTCTCTA
TACAAATGTGAGCGACCTCCTTTTCTGTACAACGGCCTTCCGGCGTGTGCTTTTCTCATCGACCTCTCCT
CGCTTCTTGGGCACTCCTTCATCGAGCAAACAAGACGAGGGAGGTGACGCGATTGGTGAGACCACTACGA
GTATGGACGGAGCTGTCTGATACCCCCTGTTTTTTATCTTGTACCCCGCTCTGCAGTGACGGTAGCCCGC
TGCTGTGCTTCGGTATCGCCGCTTCATACGCTTCTCTCTTTTTTCAACGTGCGGCGCTGATTCAAAGGTT
ACCTCAACGCGACCCGCCGCTGCATCCTTTGTTGCTCCTCTTGTCGCAAACAAACAAAAAACGTGCTGTG
CTTTTTCCTTTATCGTGTCTTTTTGCAAAGTCTAGACGACACACGAAGCGTGTGATGAATGAAAAGGAGG
AGACACTCGACACTTGAATATTTCTCCCTATCAAGCCCTTTCAGGCCTGCGTGCTCCCTCAACCCCTTTC
TCGATAACGTGCGACGTAATGTTACATGCACACACGTCGCACATCTCCTGTGAATGGCACTGCCTTCTCG
TGCCGTCACCATGCCCGCCTTTCAGCACTGGCTCTTCGTTTCTTCACCGCTTCTTCGTTCTGTGAACCCG
CGCGCACGCACGCATCGAAGGGATTCATCGCCATTGCCCTCTCCGCCTCTCTCGCTCGCTGCACATTGAC
TCTCCACAGCCCCCCCTCCCTCGCACAGCCAGCCCCACCCACCCACCCACCGCTCTACACACCTCCACAG
CAGCCATGGCCCCAAAGAAGAAGCGGAAGGTCGGTATCCACGGAGTCCCAGCAGCCACACAGTTCGAGGG
CTTTACCAACCTGTATCAGGTGAGCAAGACACTGCGGTTTGAGCTGATCCCACAGGGCAAGACCCTGAAG
CACATCCAGGAGCAGGGCTTCATCGAGGAGGACAAGGCCCGCAATGATCACTACAAGGAGCTGAAGCCCA
TCATCGATCGGATCTACAAGACCTATGCCGACCAGTGCCTGCAGCTGGTGCAGCTGGATTGGGAGAACCT
GAGCGCCGCCATCGACTCCTATAGAAAGGAGAAAACCGAGGAGACAAGGAACGCCCTGATCGAGGAGCAG
GCCACATATCGCAATGCCATCCACGACTACTTCATCGGCCGGACAGACAACCTGACCGATGCCATCAATA
AGAGACACGCCGAGATCTACAAGGGCCTGTTCAAGGCCGAGCTGTTTAATGGCAAGGTGCTGAAGCAGCT
GGGCACCGTGACCACAACCGAGCACGAGAACGCCCTGCTGCGGAGCTTCGACAAGTTTACAACCTACTTC
TCCGGCTTTTATGAGAACAGGAAGAACGTGTTCAGCGCCGAGGATATCAGCACAGCCATCCCACACCGCA
TCGTGCAGGACAACTTCCCCAAGTTTAAGGAGAATTGTCACATCTTCACACGCCTGATCACCGCCGTGCC
CAGCCTGCGGGAGCACTTTGAGAACGTGAAGAAGGCCATCGGCATCTTCGTGAGCACCTCCATCGAGGAG
GTGTTTTCCTTCCCTTTTTATAACCAGCTGCTGACACAGACCCAGATCGACCTGTATAACCAGCTGCTGG
GAGGAATCTCTCGGGAGGCAGGCACCGAGAAGATCAAGGGCCTGAACGAGGTGCTGAATCTGGCCATCCA
GAAGAATGATGAGACAGCCCACATCATCGCCTCCCTGCCACACAGATTCATCCCCCTGTTTAAGCAGATC
CTGTCCGATAGGAACACCCTGTCTTTCATCCTGGAGGAGTTTAAGAGCGACGAGGAAGTGATCCAGTCCT
TCTGCAAGTACAAGACACTGCTGAGAAACGAGAACGTGCTGGAGACAGCCGAGGCCCTGTTTAACGAGCT
GAACAGCATCGACCTGACACACATCTTCATCAGCCACAAGAAGCTGGAGACAATCAGCAGCGCCCTGTGC
GACCACTGGGATACACTGAGGAATGCCCTGTATGAGCGGAGAATCTCCGAGCTGACAGGCAAGATCACCA
AGTCTGCCAAGGAGAAGGTGCAGCGCAGCCTGAAGCACGAGGATATCAACCTGCAGGAGATCATCTCTGC
CGCAGGCAAGGAGCTGAGCGAGGCCTTCAAGCAGAAAACCAGCGAGATCCTGTCCCACGCACACGCCGCC
CTGGATCAGCCACTGCCTACAACCCTGAAGAAGCAGGAGGAGAAGGAGATCCTGAAGTCTCAGCTGGACA
GCCTGCTGGGCCTGTACCACCTGCTGGACTGGTTTGCCGTGGATGAGTCCAACGAGGTGGACCCCGAGTT
CTCTGCCCGGCTGACCGGCATCAAGCTGGAGATGGAGCCTTCTCTGAGCTTCTACAACAAGGCCAGAAAT
TATGCCACCAAGAAGCCCTACTCCGTGGAGAAGTTCAAGCTGAACTTTCAGAGGCCTACACTGGCCTCTG
GCTGGGACGTGAATAAGGAGAAGAACAATGGCGCCATCCTGTTTGTGAAGAACGGCCTGTACTATCTGGG
CATCATGCCAAAGCAGAAGGGCAGGTATAAGGCCCTGAGCTTCGAGCCCACAGAGAAAACCAGCGAGGGC
TTTGATAAGATGTACTATGACTACTTCCCTGATGCCGCCAAGATGATCCCAAAGTGCAGCACCCAGCTGA
AGGCCGTGACAGCCCACTTTCAGACCCACACAACCCCCATCCTGCTGTCCAACAATTTCATCGAGCCTCT
GGAGATCACAAAGGAGATCTACGACCTGAACAATCCTGAGAAGGAGCCAAAGAAGTTTCAGACAGCCTAC
GCCAAGAAAACCGGCGACCAGAAGGGCTACAGAGAGGCCCTGTGCAAGTGGATCGACTTCACAAGGGATT
TTCTGTCCAAGTATACCAAGACAACCTCTATCGATCTGTCTAGCCTGCGGCCATCCTCTCAGTATAAGGA
CCTGGGCGAGTACTATGCCGAGCTGAATCCCCTGCTGTACCACATCAGCTTCCAGAGAATCGCCGAGAAG
GAGATCATGGATGCCGTGGAGACAGGCAAGCTGTACCTGTTCCAGATCTATAACAAGGACTTTGCCAAGG
GCCACCACGGCAAGCCTAATCTGCACACACTGTATTGGACCGGCCTGTTTTCTCCAGAGAACCTGGCCAA
GACAAGCATCAAGCTGAATGGCCAGGCCGAGCTGTTCTACCGCCCTAAGTCCAGGATGAAGAGGATGGCA
CACCGGCTGGGAGAGAAGATGCTGAACAAGAAGCTGAAGGATCAGAAAACCCCAATCCCCGACACCCTGT
ACCAGGAGCTGTACGACTATGTGAATCACAGACTGTCCCACGACCTGTCTGATGAGGCCAGGGCCCTGCT
GCCCAACGTGATCACCAAGGAGGTGTCTCACGAGATCATCAAGGATAGGCGCTTTACCAGCGACAAGTTC
TTGTTCCACGTGCCTATCACACTGAACTATCAGGCCGCCAATTCCCCATCTAAGTTCAACCAGAGGGTGA
ATGCCTACCTGAAGGAGCACCCCGAGACACCTATCATCGGCATCGATCGGGGCGAGAGAAACCTGATCTA
TATCACAGTGATCGACTCCACCGGCAAGATCCTGGAGCAGCGGAGCCTGAACACCATCCAGCAGTTTGAT
TACCAGAAGAAGCTGGACAACAGGGAGAAGGAGAGGGTGGCAGCAAGGCAGGCCTGGTCTGTGGTGGGCA
CAATCAAGGATCTGAAGCAGGGCTATCTGAGCCAGGTCATCCACGAGATCGTGGACCTGATGATCCACTA
CCAGGCCGTGGTGGTGCTGGAGAACCTGAATTTCGGCTTTAAGAGCAAGAGGACCGGCATCGCCGAGAAG
GCCGTGTACCAGCAGTTCGAGAAGATGCTGATCGATAAGCTGAATTGCCTGGTGCTGAAGGACTATCCAG
CAGAGAAAGTGGGAGGCGTGCTGAACCCATACCAGCTGACAGACCAGTTCACCTCCTTTGCCAAGATGGG
CACCCAGTCTGGCTTCCTGTTTTACGTGCCTGCCCCATATACATCTAAGATCGATCCCCTGACCGGCTTC
GTGGACCCCTTCGTGTGGAAAACCATCAAGAATCACGAGAGCCGCAAGCACTTCCTGGAGGGCTTCGACT
TTCTGCACTACGACGTGAAAACCGGCGACTTCATCCTGCACTTTAAGATGAACAGAAATCTGTCCTTCCA
GAGGGGCCTGCCCGGCTTTATGCCTGCATGGGATATCGTGTTCGAGAAGAACGAGACACAGTTTGACGCC
AAGGGCACCCCTTTCATCGCCGGCAAGAGAATCGTGCCAGTGATCGAGAATCACAGATTCACCGGCAGAT
ACCGGGACCTGTATCCTGCCAACGAGCTGATCGCCCTGCTGGAGGAGAAGGGCATCGTGTTCAGGGATGG
CTCCAACATCCTGCCAAAGCTGCTGGAGAATGACGATTCTCACGCCATCGACACCATGGTGGCCCTGATC
CGCAGCGTGCTGCAGATGCGGAACTCCAATGCCGCCACAGGCGAGGACTATATCAACAGCCCCGTGCGCG
ATCTGAATGGCGTGTGCTTCGACTCCCGGTTTCAGAACCCAGAGTGGCCCATGGACGCCGATGCCAATGG
CGCCTACCACATCGCCCTGAAGGGCCAGCTGCTGCTGAATCACCTGAAGGAGAGCAAGGATCTGAAGCTG
CAGAACGGCATCTCCAATCAGGACTGGCTGGCCTACATCCAGGAGCTGCGCAACCCTGCTGCTAAACGTG
TTAAGCTTGATGGGGGTAGCCCGGCAGCCAAGAGAGTCAAACTCGACGGCGGCTCCCCAGCGGCAAAAAG
GGTGAAACTAGACGGGGGTAGCCCCGCCGCGAAGCGTGTAAAGCTGGATGGAGGATCGCCTGCGGCTAAG
CGAGTCAAATTAGACGGTGGGTCACCGGCTGCAAAGCGCGTCAAATTGGATGGCAGTGGAGACTATAAGG
ACCACGACGGAGACTACAAGGATCATGATATTGATTACAAAGACGATGACGATAAGGGATCCGGCGCAAC
AAACTTCTCTCTGCTGAAACAAGCCGGAGATGTCGAAGAGAATCCTGGACCGATGGAGACGATTAACATC
GCTAAGAACGAATTCCTCGAGCCTCCAAAAAAGAAGAGAAAGGTCGAATTCTCTGACATCGAACTGGCTG
CTATCCCGTTCAACACTCTGGCTGACCATTACGGTGAGCGTTTAGCTCGCGAACAGTTGGCCCTTGAGCA
TGAGTCTTACGAGATGGGTGAAGCACGCTTCCGCAAGATGTTTGAGCGTCAACTTAAAGCTGGTGAGGTT
GCGGATAACGCTGCCGCCAAGCCTCTCATCACTACCCTACTCCCTAAGATGATTGCACGCATCAACGACT
GGTTTGAGGAAGTGAAAGCTAAGCGCGGCAAGCGCCCGACAGCCTTCCAGTTCCTGCAAGAAATCAAGCC
GGAAGCCGTAGCGTACATCACCATTAAGACCACTCTGGCTTGCCTAACCAGTGCTGACAATACAACCGTT
CAGGCTGTAGCAAGCGCAATCGGTCGGGCCATTGAGGACGAGGCTCGCTTCGGTCGTATCCGTGACCTTG
AAGCTAAGCACTTCAAGAAAAACGTTGAGGAACAACTCAACAAGCGCGTAGGGCACGTCTACAAGAAAGC
ATTTATGCAAGTTGTCGAGGCTGACATGCTCTCTAAGGGTCTACTCGGTGGCGAGGCGTGGTCTTCGTGG
CATAAGGAAGACTCTATTCATGTAGGAGTACGCTGCATCGAGATGCTCATTGAGTCAACCGGAATGGTTA
GCTTACACCGCCAAAATGCTGGCGTAGTAGGTCAAGACTCTGAGACTATCGAACTCGCACCTGAATACGC
TGAGGCTATCGCAACCCGTGCAGGTGCGCTGGCTGGCATCTCTCCGATGTTCCAACCTTGCGTAGTTCCT
CCTAAGCCGTGGACTGGCATTACTGGTGGTGGCTATTGGGCTAACGGTCGTCGTCCTCTGGCGCTGGTGC
GTACTCACAGTAAGAAAGCACTGATGCGCTACGAAGACGTTTACATGCCTGAGGTGTACAAAGCGATTAA
CATTGCGCAAAACACCGCATGGAAAATCAACAAGAAAGTCCTAGCGGTCGCCAACGTAATCACCAAGTGG
AAGCATTGTCCGGTCGAGGACATCCCTGCGATTGAGCGTGAAGAACTCCCGATGAAACCGGAAGACATCG
ACATGAATCCTGAGGCTCTCACCGCGTGGAAACGTGCTGCCGCTGCTGTGTACCGCAAGGACAAGGCTCG
CAAGTCTCGCCGTATCAGCCTTGAGTTCATGCTTGAGCAAGCCAATAAGTTTGCTAACCATAAGGCCATC
TGGTTCCCTTACAACATGGACTGGCGCGGTCGTGTTTACGCTGTGTCAATGTTCAACCCGCAAGGTAACG
ATATGACCAAAGGACTGCTTACGCTGGCGAAAGGTAAACCAATCGGTAAGGAAGGTTACTACTGGCTGAA
AATCCACGGTGCAAACTGTGCGGGTGTCGATAAGGTTCCGTTCCCTGAGCGCATCAAGTTCATTGAGGAA
AACCACGAGAACATCATGGCTTGCGCTAAGTCTCCACTGGAGAACACTTGGTGGGCTGAGCAAGATTCTC
CGTTCTGCTTCCTTGCGTTCTGCTTTGAGTACGCTGGGGTACAGCACCACGGCCTGAGCTATAACTGCTC
CCTTCCGCTGGCGTTTGACGGGTCTTGCTCTGGCATCCAGCACTTCTCCGCGATGCTCCGAGATGAGGTA
GGTGGTCGCGCGGTTAACTTGCTTCCTAGTGAAACCGTTCAGGACATCTACGGGATTGTTGCTAAGAAAG
TCAACGAGATTCTACAAGCAGACGCAATCAATGGGACCGATAACGAAGTAGTTACCGTGACCGATGAGAA
CACTGGTGAAATCTCTGAGAAAGTCAAGCTGGGCACTAAGGCACTGGCTGGTCAATGGCTGGCTTACGGT
GTTACTCGCAGTGTGACTAAGCGTTCAGTCATGACGCTGGCTTACGGGTCCAAAGAGTTCGGCTTCCGTC
AACAAGTGCTGGAAGATACCATTCAGCCAGCTATTGATTCCGGCAAGGGTCTGATGTTCACTCAGCCGAA
TCAGGCTGCTGGATACATGGCTAAGCTGATTTGGGAATCTGTGAGCGTGACGGTGGTAGCTGCGGTTGAA
GCAATGAACTGGCTTAAGTCTGCTGCTAAGCTGCTGGCTGCTGAGGTCAAAGATAAGAAGACTGGAGAGA
TTCTTCGCAAGCGTTGCGCTGTGCATTGGGTAACTCCTGATGGTTTCCCTGTGTGGCAGGAATACAAGAA
GCCTATTCAGACGCGCTTGAACCTGATGTTCCTCGGTCAGTTCCGCTTACAGCCTACCATTAACACCAAC
AAAGATAGCGAGATTGATGCACACAAACAGGAGTCTGGTATCGCTCCTAACTTTGTACACAGCCAAGACG
GTAGCCACCTTCGTAAGACTGTAGTGTGGGCACACGAGAAGTACGGAATCGAATCTTTTGCACTGATTCA
CGACTCCTTCGGTACCATTCCGGCTGACGCTGCGAACCTGTTCAAAGCAGTGCGCGAAACTATGGTTGAC
ACATATGAGTCTTGTGATGTACTGGCTGATTTCTACGACCAGTTCGCTGACCAGTTGCACGAGTCTCAAT
TGGACAAAATGCCAGCACTTCCGGCTAAAGGTAACTTGAACCTCCGTGACATCTTAGAGTCGGACTTCGC
GTTCGCGTAGGCGGCCGCCCTCCTCCTCCTTTCTTGTTCCTTTCACGTCGCCTTCTCGGTTGTAGCTGGC
AGACGACGAGTCTTACTTTTACGTGTACTTCTCTATAGATGATGTATGATCTCTCTGCATGCGTGTTCGT
GCATGTGTCCGTGTGTTGTGTACGCGTGCGTCTCGCCTCAGCTCTCCGCGTGAAAGGGTTTGACTGCCCA
TGATGCGTGTGTATATCCACGCGCAGGCACGCACACACACACACACACACACACACACAGGCACACACAG
GCACACAAACGCATCTCAGGCCGAGCCGCATACGTCTCTCGCACGGTCTCGTTTATTTGATCATGTAGTT
GAGTATTAAATTGGGAAGACAAAAACATAATAGCACGAAGAGTCGGGCACGAAAAGCCCGATCTCTCTCT
CTCTCTCTCTCGTGCGCGCAGGGGCGTGTGGGTGCACGACGACGAGGACGGAGGGGGGAAGGGAGGCATA
AACGGATCCCCCATCGCACATGCGGGTACGAGCATTATCTGCTGTGTCTGGTCCTTTATCATATCGCTAC
CCGCCCGCCCCCCGCCCCCCYCCCCCCCCCCCCCCCGCGGCTCCTGTCACTGTCGTTCCTGCGACTCCCC
ACACACCCGCGCAACGCTCATGTCACGAAGAGAAAAGTAGAAGGCGTGGCGATGCGTTGCGCGGCCCCCT
GTCCGCTGGCATGCAGACGTCGAGCCGTGGAACGGATGGTAGCGAGAGACAACGCGGCGATGCAGGAAAG
GAGATTTACTGCAGGACGTCTACACACGCGCGCACACCACTGCGAATGGCACCGTGCTGAGGAAAATTGG
GGGGGAGGGCGCACGGGGGCGGGGCAGGAAACGGTTGGATCAGCAGCACTCTCAACTTGTGTCCGTATTG
CGAAGGAGGGAGAGGAGCCTGCCCGTATTATGGGCGCTGAAACGTCGGAACCACCTATGAATCCCACTTC
TGCGTCGCGGAGGCGTACTGCTTCCGACCACCTCCGCAGCTCACGCGCGTCGAGCTCCCTCCCTTTCCCC
TTCTTTCCGTTGTGTGTGTGTGTGTGTGTGTGTCTTGTCACGATGCATGGCCATCTCTCCTCCAACCCTC
CACGCCTTCCTCTCCCCCGCCCATCAAACGCGCTACGGCCACAACCATTTCTTCAAGTATCACATCCACC
ACCACTCTTACCCACCTACCCTCTTCGACTCTGACACAGCCACTGACGCCCTCTCCGCCTCTCTCGCTCG
CTGCACATTGACTCTCCACAGCCCCCCCTCCCTCGCACAGCCAGCCCCACCCACCCACCCACCCACCCAC
CGCTCTACACACCTCCACAGCAGCCAGATCCTAGTATGAAGATTTCGGTGATCGTCGACATGGCCAAGTT
GACCAGTGCCGTTCCGGTGCTCACCGCGCGCGACGTCGCCGGAGCGGTCGAGTTCTGGACCGACCGGCTC
GGGTTCTCCCGGGACTTCGTGGAGGACGACTTCGCCGGTGTGGTCCGGGACGACGTGACCCTGTTCATCA
GCGCGGTCCAGGACCAGGTGGTGCCGGACAACACCCTGGCCTGGGTGTGGGTGCGCGGCCTGGACGAGCT
GTACGCCGAGTGGTCGGAGGTCGTGTCCACGAACTTCCGGGACGCCTCCGGGCCGGCCATGACCGAGATC
GGCGAGCAGCCGTGGGGGCGGGAGTTCGCCCTGCGCGACCCGGCCGGCAACTGCGTGCACTTCGTGGCCG
AGGAGCAGGACTGAGGAGGATCCCGTATCTCGAGGATCTAGAGATCCAGCAGGCGGAGAAAGAGGGAAGT
ATAAGGCGGACGCATAGGTCGGAGTATCGAGAAAAAGAGGCAGAGATGGGTGGTGGCGGAGCGCCCCTCT
CTGCCCTTCTCTGTTTTACTGTTCCCGCCACGTCGCCAACTCCTCTTTTTGTTTGCTCTAATGTCGGTGC
TATCCTCTTCCTCTTTTTACTCTCCGTTTTTCTTCCTTCCGTTTTGTCTTGTTATCACCGTTATTTTTCT
TCTTCTTTCTTAGCCGATTTGGGTCTCCTGCCTACGGCAGCGGTGATGAGTCGCACTTCCGTCCCCCTTT
CCTCTCCGTAAGTACTCCCTCGATGCCTCAGGCGCTTCTATTTTGCGGCACTGTGCTGACCACCTCCCAC
GTGTGCAGTGAGAGCGCCAGAGACATTCAGGAGAAGAGGGAAGAGGGGAAGTAAATACCAAAGCGAGGAA
GATGTCTTTCTCGCTGCTTCTCATCCTGTTGACCGGTGTGCACGGCGGTGTGTCCTCTCGGCTTCCCTCC
TCCTTCCCTCGCTCCCCTTTTTCTGTGTTTTTTCTTTCTAACATGATTGCGCCTGCTCTTTTTGCCCCGC
AGCGTCGCAGTGGGTGTCACCTGCGACCGCCGTACGTTTTACTATATACATATTTGTTTCTGTGCTGATG
CCATTTGTCCGCTACTCCATATCGTGCGTGTTTGTTTTCCAGTGGTGACGCCTTCCGCATCATTTTAATC
AATTCGAGGCGAAAAGGGTGATTTGAGTGTTGGAGTGGGCTTTTTTATTTATTTGACTCCAAACATCTTT
TCTTTTCCCGGTATCTTCGGGTCCGTCACGCAGGTCGGTGGGTGTGTCCGAGTGCGCTTCTTTACTCACG
TGCCGCTGCGCACATACACAGATTTTAAAAGCACGCATACACGATCTGTGCCTTCAAAACTAATCAACAA
AAACAAAAATACAAAAAAGACAAGAATAAGAGGTCAGCAACGCACCCACGGCTCCTTTCTTCCTGATCCA
CGTCGTGGCCGCTGTACGCTCTCAAACACGCTTTGGCGCTGATGCGTGCCTTTATACAAAGAACAAAGAA
GAAGCGAAAAACGGGAGCGTGTTGCTTTGGGGATGTATGCGTGCCACAGTTCTGCGAATCATGTCATAGC
TGTTTCCTGTGTGAAATTGTTATCCGCTCACAATTCCACACAACATACGAGCCGGAAGCATAAAGTGTAA
ATGCATGCGGCCGCACAGTGTGTGGGTGAGGTGCGCGAAGGTGTGTCTGTCGGTGGGGGAGCTCGCGCGG
TGTGTGCGTTGGCGGCTCAGCGGCCCCCCTCGCGTCTCTCACGCCGGCCCGCCTGTCCCCCTCCCCCACA
TAAAAGGACGCAGCGCGCTCAGCTTTTGTGTGCATGTATGCTATCGCTGGTCGCGTGTGCTGCGCCTCTG
TATCTTCTTTTGAATCTTTCCCTTTTTTTCGCTTTCTTTTATCTTCCTCCCGTGTACCGCAGTTGATGGA
TCAGGCGCCCTGTTGCAACTTGGGCCGCCGACGGTGCTGGTGCGAGGCAGCAGGCCAGCATGTTGCCGAG
ATCTTAATTAAAATCCCTAGCCTGCAGGGGCGCCTGATGCGGTATTTTCTCCTTACGCATCTGTGCGGTA
TTTCACACCGCATA
[95 nt withheld, positions 19125-19219]
T
[46 nt withheld, positions 19221-19266]
C
[141 nt withheld, positions 19268-19408]
CCTTTGACGTTGGAGTCCACGTTCTTT
[37 nt withheld, positions 19436-19472]
ACTCTATCTCGGGCTATTCTTTTGATTTATAAGGGATTTTGCCGATTTCGGTCTATTGGTTAAAAAATGA
GCTGATTTAACAAAAATTTAACGCGAATTTTAACAAAATATTAACGTTTACAATTTTATGGTGCACTCTC
AGTACAATCTGCTCTGATGCCGCATAGTTAAGCCAGCCCCGACACCCGCCAACACCCGCTGACGCGCCCT
GACGGGCTTGTCTGCTCCCGGCATCCGCTTACAGACAAGCTGTGACCGTCTCCGGGAGCTGCATGTGTCA
GAGGTTTTCACCGTCATCACCGAAACGCGCGAGACGAAAGGGCCTCGTGATACGCCTATTTTTATAGGTT
AATGTCATGATAATAATGGTTTCTTAGACGTCAGGTGGCACTTTTCGGGGAAATGTGCGCGGAACCCCTA
TTTGTTTATTTTTCTAAATACATTCAAATATGTATCCGCTCATGAGACAATAACCCTGATAAATGCTTCA
ATAATATTGAAAAAGGAAGAGTATGAGTATTCAACATTTCCGTGTCGCCCTTATTCCCTTTTTTGCGGCA
TTTTGCCTTCCTGTTTTTGCTCACCCAGAAACGCTGGTGAAAGTAAAAGATGCTGAAGATCAGTTGGGTG
CACGAGTGGGTTACATCGAACTGGATCTCAACAGCGGTAAGATCCTTGAGAGTTTTCGCCCCGAAGAACG
TTTTCCAATGATGAGCACTTTTAAAGTTCTGCTATGTGGCGCGGTATTATCCCGTATTGACGCCGGGCAA
GAGCAACTCGGTCGCCGCATACACTATTCTCAGAATGACTTGGTTGAGTACTCACCAGTCACAGAAAAGC
ATCTTACGGATGGCATGACAGTAAGAGAATTATGCAGTGCTGCCATAACCATGAGTGATAACACTGCGGC
CAACTTACTTCTGACAACGATCGGAGGACCGAAGGAGCTAACCGCTTTTTTGCACAACATGGGGGATCAT
GTAACTCGCCTTGATCGTTGGGAACCGGAGCTGAATGAAGCCATACCAAACGACGAGCGTGACACCACGA
TGCCTGTAGCAATGGCAACAACGTTGCGCAAACTATTAACTGGCGAACTACTTACTCTAGCTTCCCGGCA
ACAATTAATAGACTGGATGGAGGCGGATAAAGTTGCAGGACCACTTCTGCGCTCGGCCCTTCCGGCTGGC
TGGTTTATTGCTGATAAATCTGGAGCCGGTGAGCGTGGAAGCCGCGGTATCATTGCAGCACTGGGGCCAG
ATGGTAAGCCCTCCCGTATCGTAGTTATCTACACGACGGGGAGTCAGGCAACTATGGATGAACGAAATAG
ACAGATCGCTGAGATAGGTGCCTCACTGATTAAGCATTGGTAA
Features (pLannotate 1.2.2; 19 found; start..end, strand, type, name):
    171..759     +  rep_origin     ori: high-copy-number ColE1/pMB1/pBR322/pUC origin of replication
   1821..2504    +  CDS            Apobec1: ABEC1_RAT - Experimental evidence at protein level: Swiss-Prot protein existence level 1. Catalytic component of the apolipoprotein B mRNA editing enzyme complex which is responsible for the postranscriptional editing of a CAA codon for Gln to a UAA codon for stop in the APOB mRNA. May also play a role in the epigenetic regulation of gene expression by participating in DNA demethylation. From Rattus norvegicus (Rat).
   2601..2960    +  CDS            RAD51 (fragment): RAD51_HUMAN - Also known as RAD51A, RECA. Experimental evidence at protein level: Swiss-Prot protein existence level 1. Plays an important role in homologous strand exchange, a key step in DNA repair through homologous recombination (HR) (PubMed:28575658). Binds to single and double-stranded DNA and exhibits DNA-dependent ATPase activity. Catalyzes the recognition of homology and strand exchange between homologous DNA partners to form a joint molecule between a processed DNA break and the repair template. Binds to single-stranded DNA in an ATP-dependent manner to form nucleoprotein filaments w
   3039..4640    +  CDS            dCas9(N): N-terminal portion of catalytically inactive Streptococcus pyogenes dCas9 carrying the D10A mutation (Zetsche et al., 2015)
   4641..7135    +  CDS            Cas9(C) (fragment): C-terminal portion of Streptococcus pyogenes Cas9 (Zetsche et al., 2015)
   7449..7697    +  CDS            UGI: UNGI_BPPB2 - Experimental evidence at protein level: Swiss-Prot protein existence level 1. This protein binds specifically and reversibly to the host uracil-DNA glycosylase, preventing removal of uracil residues from PBS2 DNA by the host uracil-excision repair system. From Bacillus phage PBS2 (Bacteriophage PBS2).
   7710..7757    +  CDS            nucleoplasmin NLS: bipartite nuclear localization signal from nucleoplasmin
   7773..7790    +  CDS            9xHis (fragment): 9xHis affinity tag
   8737..12654   +  CDS            AsCpf1: CRISPR-associated protein from Acidaminococcus sp. BV3L6 (Zetsche et al., 2015)
  13003..15687   +  CDS            RPOL_BPT7: Experimental evidence at protein level: Swiss-Prot protein existence level 1. Highly processive DNA-dependent RNA polymerase that catalyzes the transcription of class II and class III viral genes. Recognizes a specific promoter sequence and enters first into an 'abortive phase' where very short transcripts are synthesized and released before proceeding to the processive transcription of long RNA chains. Unwinds the double-stranded DNA to expose the coding strand for templating. Participates in the initiation of viral DNA replication presumably by making primers accessible to the DNA polymerase
  17070..17444   +  CDS            BleoR: antibiotic-binding protein; Sh ble from Streptoalloteichus hindustanus; confers resistance to bleomycin, phleomycin, and Zeocin™
  18635..18657   -  protein_bind   lac operator (fragment): The lac repressor binds to the lac operator to inhibit transcription in E. coli. This inhibition can be relieved by adding lactose or isopropyl-β-D-thiogalactopyranoside (IPTG). lac repressor encoded by lacI
  18661..18691   -  promoter       lac promoter: promoter for the E. coli lac operon
  19073..19124   -  misc_feature   bom (fragment): basis of mobility region from pBR322
  19143..19598   +  rep_origin     f1 ori (sequence partly withheld): f1 bacteriophage origin of replication; arrow indicates direction of (+) strand synthesis
  19599..19648   -  misc_feature   bom (fragment): basis of mobility region from pBR322
  19750..19785   -  CDS            rop (fragment): Rop protein, which maintains plasmids at low copy number; rop
  19880..19984   +  promoter       AmpR promoter: bla
  19985..20845   +  CDS            AmpR: β-lactamase; bla; confers resistance to ampicillin, carbenicillin, and related antibiotics
