[The description below was written by a language model from this plasmid's Addgene catalogue record and pLannotate feature annotations shown in this document.]
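Description:
pTB107-Phleo is a large (about 20.8 kb) pUC19-based CRISPR expression plasmid designed for use in Leishmania, where according to the record it is transfected and maintained as an episome rather than integrated. In E. coli it is propagated through the high-copy ColE1/pUC origin and selected with ampicillin via the β-lactamase gene. An f1 origin and remnants of the lac promoter/operator, bom and rop regions are also annotated in the backbone. Selection in the parasite relies on the Sh ble gene (BleoR), which confers resistance to phleomycin, bleomycin and Zeocin.

The payload consists of three effector proteins. The first is the cytosine base editor hyBE4max. It is a fusion of rat APOBEC1 deaminase, a single-stranded DNA-binding domain from RAD51, S. pyogenes Cas9 carrying the D10A mutation, and the uracil glycosylase inhibitor UGI from phage PBS2, followed by a nucleoplasmin NLS and a His tag fragment. The deaminase converts cytosine to uracil in the target strand exposed by Cas9. UGI blocks uracil excision so that the edit is retained, and the RAD51 domain is included to strengthen binding to single-stranded DNA. The record is inconsistent on the origin of the RAD51 domain: the purpose field and the feature annotation indicate human RAD51, whereas the species field lists L. major. The second open reading frame encodes Acidaminococcus sp. Cas12a (AsCpf1) linked through a P2A peptide to T7 RNA polymerase, so both proteins arise from one transcript. T7 RNA polymerase typically serves to transcribe guide RNAs from T7 promoters. The promoters and processing sequences that drive expression in Leishmania are not annotated. The plasmid is intended for generating cell lines for base editing and functional screening in Leishmania.
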