Addgene plasmid #236782: pTB107-Phleo
Purpose: Expression of Cas9 cytosine base editor (CBE), T7 RNAP, Cas12a and phleomycin selection marker. The CBE contains a ssDNA-DBD from the H. sapiens RAD51 protein. This plasmid is transfected as episome.
Depositing lab: Tom Beneke. Depositing organization: Julius-Maximilians-Universitaet Wuerzburg. Publication: Improved base editing and functional screening in Leishmania via co-expression of the AsCas12a ultra variant, a T7 RNA polymerase, and a cytosine base editor. Herrmann May N, Cao A, Schmid A, Link F, Arias-Del-Angel J, Meiser E, Beneke T. eLife. 2025 Feb 24;13:RP97437. doi: 10.7554/eLife.97437. PubMed 39991929.
Backbone
  Vector backbone: pUC19
  Backbone size w/o insert (bp): 2460
  Vector type: CRISPR
  Selectable markers: Zeocin
Growth in bacteria
  Bacterial resistance: Ampicillin, 100 μg/mL
  Growth temperature: 37°C
  Growth strain: EPI300
  Copy number: Unknown
Gene/Insert
  Gene/Insert name: hyBE4max (CBE); Cas12a (Acidaminococcus sp. BV3L6)-P2A-T7 RNAP
  Species: APOBEC-1 (rat), RAD51 ssDNA DBD (L. major), Cas9 (S. pyogenes), UGI (B. subtilis bacteriophage)
  Cloning method: Restriction Enzyme; 5′ cloning site unknown (unknown if destroyed)
Terms and licenses: Academic/Nonprofit Terms; Industry Terms: Not Available to Industry
How to cite: pTB107-Phleo was a gift from Tom Beneke (Addgene plasmid # 236782 ; http://n2t.net/addgene:236782 ; RRID:Addgene_236782)
